>Addgene plasmid #91299 | pHH0103_RIMBP3B-1/1 | addgene full sequence | sequence record 191130 | Addgene NGS Result
AGAAACCATTATTATCATGACATTAACCTATAAAAATAGGCGTATCACGAGGCCCTTTCGTCTTCAAGAA
TTCCCGACACCATCGAATGGTGCAAAACCTTTCGCGGTATGGCATGATAGCGCCCGGAAGAGAGTCAATT
CAGGGTGGTGAATGTGAAACCAGTAACGTTATACGATGTCGCAGAGTATGCCGGTGTCTCTTATCAGACC
GTTTCCCGCGTGGTGAACCAGGCCAGCCACGTTTCTGCGAAAACGCGGGAAAAAGTGGAAGCGGCGATGG
CGGAGCTGAATTACATTCCCAACCGCGTGGCACAACAACTGGCGGGCAAACAGTCGTTGCTGATTGGCGT
TGCCACCTCCAGTCTGGCCCTGCACGCGCCGTCGCAAATTGTCGCGGCGATTAAATCTCGCGCCGATCAA
CTGGGTGCCAGCGTGGTGGTGTCGATGGTAGAACGAAGCGGCGTCGAAGCCTGTAAAGCGGCGGTGCACA
ATCTTCTCGCGCAACGCGTCAGTGGGCTGATCATTAACTATCCGCTGGATGACCAGGATGCCATTGCTGT
GGAAGCTGCCTGCACTAATGTTCCGGCGTTATTTCTTGATGTCTCTGACCAGACACCCATCAACAGTATT
ATTTTCTCCCATGAAGACGGTACGCGACTGGGCGTGGAGCATCTGGTCGCATTGGGTCACCAGCAAATCG
CGCTGTTAGCGGGCCCATTAAGTTCTGTCTCGGCGCGTCTGCGTCTGGCTGGCTGGCATAAATATCTCAC
TCGCAATCAAATTCAGCCGATAGCGGAACGGGAAGGCGACTGGAGTGCCATGTCCGGTTTTCAACAAACC
ATGCAAATGCTGAATGAGGGCATCGTTCCCACTGCGATGCTGGTTGCCAACGATCAGATGGCGCTGGGCG
CAATGCGCGCCATTACCGAGTCCGGGCTGCGCGTTGGTGCGGATATCTCGGTAGTGGGATACGACGATAC
CGAAGACAGCTCATGTTATATCCCGCCGTTAACCACCATCAAACAGGATTTTCGCCTGCTGGGGCAAACC
AGCGTGGACCGCTTGCTGCAACTCTCTCAGGGCCAGGCGGTGAAGGGCAATCAGCTGTTGCCCGTCTCAC
TGGTGAAAAGAAAAACCACCCTGGCGCCCAATACGCAAACCGCCTCTCCCCGCGCGTTGGCCGATTCATT
AATGCAGCTGGCACGACAGGTTTCCCGACTGGAAAGCGGGCAGTGAGCGCAACGCAATTAATGTAAGTTA
GCTCACTCATTAGGCACAATTCTCATGTTTGACAGCTTATCATCGACTGCACGGTGCACCAATGCTTCTG
GCGTCAGGCAGCCATCGGAAGCTGTGGTATGGCTGTGCAGGTCGTAAATCACTGCATAATTCGTGTCGCT
CAAGGCGCACTCCCGTTCTGGATAATGTTTTTTGCGCCGACATCATAACGGTTCTGGCAAATATTCTGAA
ATGAGCTGTTGACAATTAATCATCGGCTCGTATAATGTGTGGAATTGTGAGCGGATAACAATTTCACACA
GGAAACAGCCAGTCCGTTTAGGTGTTTTCACGAGCACTTCACCAACAAGGACCATAGATTATGAAAATCG
AAGAACACCATCACCATCACCATTCCAGCGGTAAGCTTATGTCCCCTATACTAGGTTATTGGAAAATTAA
GGGCCTTGTGCAACCCACTCGACTTCTTTTGGAATATCTTGAAGAAAAATATGAAGAGCATTTGTATGAG
CGCGATGAAGGTGATAAATGGCGAAACAAAAAGTTTGAATTGGGTTTGGAGTTTCCCAATCTTCCTTATT
ATATTGATGGTGATGTTAAATTAACACAGTCTATGGCCATCATACGTTATATAGCTGACAAGCACAACAT
GTTGGGTGGTTGTCCAAAAGAGCGTGCAGAGATTTCAATGCTTGAAGGAGCGGTTTTGGATATTAGATAC
GGTGTTTCGAGAATTGCATATAGTAAAGACTTTGAAACTCTCAAAGTTGATTTTCTTAGCAAGCTACCTG
AAATGCTGAAAATGTTCGAAGATCGTTTATGTCATAAAACATATTTAAATGGTGATCATGTAACCCATCC
TGACTTCATGTTGTATGACGCTCTTGATGTTGTTTTATACATGGACCCAATGTGCCTGGATGCGTTCCCA
AAATTAGTTTGTTTTAAAAAACGTATTGAAGCTATCCCACAAATTGATAAGTACTTGAAATCCAGCAAGT
ATATAGCATGGCCTTTGCAGGGCTGGCAAGCCACGTTTGGTGGTGGCGACCATCCTCCAAAATCGGATCT
GGAAGTTCTGTTCCAGGGGCCCCTGTCCAGCGGTCTGGTTCCGCGTGGTTCCGGTACCGCGGCCCAGCCG
GCCGGTGGCTCCGCAGCCCCGGCAGCTCCGAAACTGAAAATCTTTATGGCACAATACAACTACAATCCGT
TTGAAGGTCCGAATGATCACCCGGAAGGTGAACTGCCGCTGACCGCCGGTGACTATATTTACATCTTTGG
CGATATGGACGAAGATGGCTTCTATGAAGGTGAACTGGATGACGGCCGTCGCGGTCTGGTGCCGAGCAAC
TTTGTTGAACAGATTCCGGATTCTTACATCCCGGGTTGCGCGGCCGCATA
[142 nt withheld, positions 2641-2782]
C
[98 nt withheld, positions 2784-2881]
AGTTTGTACTGGTGACGAAACTCAGTGTCTAGCTAGAGTGGC
[149 nt withheld, positions 2924-3072]
T
[41 nt withheld, positions 3074-3114]
T
[62 nt withheld, positions 3116-3177]
A
[35 nt withheld, positions 3179-3213]
CCTCCCTCAATCGGTTGAATGTCGCCCTTTTGTCTTTGGCGCTGGTAAACCATATGAA
[86 nt withheld, positions 3272-3357]
T
[54 nt withheld, positions 3359-3412]
CTAGCGCCGCCCTATACCTTGTCTGCCTCCCCGCGTTGCGTCGCGGTGCATGGAGCCGGGCCACCTCGAC
CTGAATGGAAGCCGGCGGCACCTCGCTAACGGATTCACCACTCCAAGAATTGGAGCCAATCAATTCTTGC
GGAGAACTGTGAATGCGCAAACCAACCCTTGGCAGAACATATCCATCGCGTCCGCCATCTCCAGCAGCCG
CACGCGGCGCATCTCGGGCAGCGTTGGGTCCTGGCCACGGGTGCGCATGATCGTGCTCCTGTCGTTGAGG
ACCCGGCTAGGCTGGCGGGGTTGCCTTACTGGTTAGCAGAATGAATCACCGATACGCGAGCGAACGTGAA
GCGACTGCTGCTGCAAAACGTCTGCGACCTGAGCAACAACATGAATGGTCTTCGGTTTCCGTGTTTCGTA
AAGTCTGGAAACGCGGAAGTCAGCGCCCTGCACCATTATGTTCCGGATCTGCATCGCAGGATGCTGCTGG
CTACCCTGTGGAACACCTACATCTGTATTAACGAAGCGCTGGCATTGACCCTGAGTGATTTTTCTCTGGT
CCCGCCGCATCCATACCGCCAGTTGTTTACCCTCACAACGTTCCAGTAACCGGGCATGTTCATCATCAGT
AACCCGTATCGTGAGCATCCTCTCTCGTTTCATCGGTATCATTACCCCCATGAACAGAAATCCCCCTTAC
ACGGAGGCATCAGTGACCAAACAGGAAAAAACCGCCCTTAACATGGCCCGCTTTATCAGAAGCCAGACAT
TAACGCTTCTGGAGAAACTCAACGAGCTGGACGCGGATGAACAGGCAGACATCTGTGAATCGCTTCACGA
CCACGCTGATGAGCTTTACCGCAGGATCCGCGAAATTGTAAGCGTTAATATTTTGTTAAAATTCGCGTTA
AATTTTTGTTAAATCAGCTCATTTTTTAACCAATAGGCCGAAATCGGCAAAATCCCTTATAAATCAAAAG
AATAGACCGAGATAGGGT
[37 nt withheld, positions 4411-4447]
AAAGAACGTGGACTCCAACGTCAAAGG
[49 nt withheld, positions 4475-4523]
T
[91 nt withheld, positions 4525-4615]
G
[124 nt withheld, positions 4617-4740]
CGCGGATCCTGCCTCGCGCGTTTCGGTGATGACGGTGAAAACCTCTGACACATGCAGCTCCCGGAGACGG
TCACAGCTTGTCTGTAAGCGGATGCCGGGAGCAGACAAGCCCGTCAGGGCGCGTCAGCGGGTGTTGGCGG
GTGTCGGGGCGCAGCCATGACCCAGTCACGTAGCGATAGCGGAGTGTATACTGGCTTAACTATGCGGCAT
CAGAGCAGATTGTACTGAGAGTGCACCATATGCGGTGTGAAATACCGCACAGATGCGTAAGGAGAAAATA
CCGCATCAGGCGCTCTTCCGCTTCCTCGCTCACTGACTCGCTGCGCTCGGTCGTTCGGCTGCGGCGAGCG
GTATCAGCTCACTCAAAGGCGGTAATACGGTTATCCACAGAATCAGGGGATAACGCAGGAAAGAACATGT
GAGCAAAAGGCCAGCAAAAGGCCAGGAACCGTAAAAAGGCCGCGTTGCTGGCGTTTTTCCATAGGCTCCG
CCCCCCTGACGAGCATCACAAAAATCGACGCTCAAGTCAGAGGTGGCGAAACCCGACAGGACTATAAAGA
TACCAGGGTTTCCCCCTGGAAGCTCCCTCGTGCGCTCTCCTGTTCCGACCCTGCCGCTTACCGGATACCT
GTCCGCCTTTCTCCCTTCGGGAAGCGTGGCGCTTTCTCATAGCTCACGCTGTAGGTATCTCAGTTCGGTG
TAGGTCGTTCGCTCCAAGCTGGGCTGTGTGCACGAACCCCCCGTTCAGCCCGACCGCTGCGCCTTATCCG
GTAACTATCGTCTTGAGTCCAACCCGGTAAGACACGACTTATCGCCACTGGCAGCAGCCACTGGTAACAG
GATTAGCAGAGCGAGGTATGTAGGCGGTGCTACAGAGTTCTTGAAGTGGTGGCCTAACTACGGCTACACT
AGAAGGACAGTATTTGGTATCTGCGCTCTGCTGAAGCCAGTTACCTTCGGAAAAAGAGTTGGTAGCTCTT
GATCCGGCAAACAAACCACCGCTGGTAGCGGTGGTTTTTTTGTTTGCAAGCAGCAGATTACGCGCAGAAA
AAAAGGATCTCAAGAAGATCCTTTGATCTTTTCTACGGGGTCTGACGCTCAGTGGAACGAAAACTCACGT
TAAGGGATTTTGGTCATGAGATTATCAAAAAGGATCTTCACCTAGATCCTTTTAAATTAAAAATGAAGTT
TTAAATCAATCTAAAGTATATATGAGTAAACTTGGTCTGACAGTTACCAATGCTTAATCAGTGAGGCACC
TATCTCAGCGATCTGTCTATTTCGTTCATCCATAGTTGCCTGACTCCCCGTCGTGTAGATAACTACGATA
CGGGAGGGCTTACCATCTGGCCCCAGTGCTGCAATGATACCGCGAGACCCACGCTCACCGGCTCCAGATT
TATCAGCAATAAACCAGCCAGCCGGAAGGGCCGAGCGCAGAAGTGGTCCTGCAACTTTATCCGCCTCCAT
CCAGTCTATTAATTGTTGCCGGGAAGCTAGAGTAAGTAGTTCGCCAGTTAATAGTTTGCGCAACGTTGTT
GCCATTGCTGCAGGCATCGTGGTGTCACGCTCGTCGTTTGGTATGGCTTCATTCAGCTCCGGTTCCCAAC
GATCAAGGCGAGTTACATGATCCCCCATGTTGTGCAAAAAAGCGGTTAGCTCCTTCGGTCCTCCGATCGT
TGTCAGAAGTAAGTTGGCCGCAGTGTTATCACTCATGGTTATGGCAGCACTGCATAATTCTCTTACTGTC
ATGCCATCCGTAAGATGCTTTTCTGTGACTGGTGAGTACTCAACCAAGTCATTCTGAGAATAGTGTATGC
GGCGACCGAGTTGCTCTTGCCCGGCGTCAACACGGGATAATACCGCGCCACATAGCAGAACTTTAAAAGT
GCTCATCATTGGAAAACGTTCTTCGGGGCGAAAACTCTCAAGGATCTTACCGCTGTTGAGATCCAGTTCG
ATGTAACCCACTCGTGCACCCAACTGATCTTCAGCATCTTTTACTTTCACCAGCGTTTCTGGGTGAGCAA
AAACAGGAAGGCAAAATGCCGCAAAAAAGGGAATAAGGGCGACACGGAAATGTTGAATACTCATACTCTT
CCTTTTTCAATATTATTGAAGCATTTATCAGGGTTATTGTCTCATGAGCGGATACATATTTGAATGTATT
TAGAAAAATAAACAAATAGGGGTTCCGCGCACATTTCCCCGAAAAGTGCCACCTGACGTCTA
Features (pLannotate 1.2.2; 21 found; start..end, strand, type, name):
     76..153     +  promoter       lacIq promoter: lacI (mutant); In the lacIq allele, a single base change in the promoter boosts expression of the lacI gene about 10-fold.
    154..1236    +  CDS            lacI: lac repressor; lacI; The lac repressor binds to the lac operator to inhibit transcription in E. coli. This inhibition can be relieved by adding lactose or isopropyl-β-D-thiogalactopyranoside (IPTG).
   1249..1270    +  protein_bind   CAP binding site: CAP binding activates transcription in the presence of cAMP. E. coli catabolite activator protein
   1289..1306    +  promoter       tet promoter (fragment): E. coli promoter for tetracycline efflux protein gene
   1479..1507    +  promoter       tac promoter: strong E. coli promoter; hybrid between the trp and lac UV5 promoters
   1515..1531    +  protein_bind   lac operator: The lac repressor binds to the lac operator to inhibit transcription in E. coli. This inhibition can be relieved by adding lactose or isopropyl-β-D-thiogalactopyranoside (IPTG). lac repressor encoded by lacI
   1616..1633    +  CDS            6xHis: 6xHis affinity tag
   1649..2302    +  CDS            GST26_SCHJA: Experimental evidence at protein level: Swiss-Prot protein existence level 1. GST isoenzymes appear to play a central role in the parasite detoxification system. Other functions are also suspected including a role in increasing the solubility of haematin in the parasite gut. From Schistosoma japonicum (Blood fluke).
   2384..2638    +  CDS            RIMBP3C (fragment): RIM3C_HUMAN - Experimental evidence at protein level: Swiss-Prot protein existence level 1. Probable component of the manchette, a microtubule-based structure which plays a key role in sperm head morphogenesis during late stages of sperm development. From Homo sapiens (Human).
   2645..2692    +  terminator     fd terminator (sequence withheld): central terminator from bacteriophage fd (Otsuka and Kunisawa, 1982)
   2697..2909    +  CDS            M13 gene III (fragment) (sequence partly withheld): pIII; III; minor coat protein
   2924..3394    +  CDS            M13 gene III (fragment) (sequence partly withheld): pIII; III; minor coat protein
   3416..3486    +  CDS            TcR (fragment): tetracycline efflux protein; tet; confers resistance to tetracycline
   3728..4108    -  CDS            YPB1_ECOLX: Protein predicted: Swiss-Prot protein existence level 4. From Escherichia coli.
   4125..4276    +  CDS            rop (fragment): Rop protein, which maintains plasmids at low copy number; rop
   4312..4740    -  rep_origin     f1 ori (sequence partly withheld): f1 bacteriophage origin of replication; arrow indicates direction of (+) strand synthesis
   4749..4788    +  CDS            rop (fragment): Rop protein, which maintains plasmids at low copy number; rop
   4890..5030    +  misc_feature   bom: basis of mobility region from pBR322
   5216..5803    -  rep_origin     ori: high-copy-number ColE1/pMB1/pBR322/pUC origin of replication
   5974..6834    -  CDS            AmpR: β-lactamase; bla; confers resistance to ampicillin, carbenicillin, and related antibiotics
   6835..6939    -  promoter       AmpR promoter: bla
