[The description below was written by a language model from this plasmid's Addgene catalogue record and pLannotate feature annotations shown in this document.]
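Description:
pHH0103_RIMBP3B-1/1 is a bacterial expression plasmid of about 7 kb, built on the pHH0103 backbone, for producing and purifying a single human SH3 domain from RIMBP3B in E. coli. It carries a ColE1/pBR322-type origin with the bom region and an AmpR (β-lactamase) cassette for ampicillin selection, and the record lists it as low copy. An f1 origin sits within, and interrupts, the rop sequence. Remnants of M13 gene III and of the tetracycline resistance gene and its promoter are also annotated. The gene III fragments and f1 origin suggest the backbone derives from a phagemid, although the record does not say so. The gene III fragments lie downstream of an fd terminator and appear to play no role in expression.

The expression cassette is driven by the tac promoter with a lac operator. The plasmid also encodes lacI under the lacIq promoter, so transcription is repressed until induced with IPTG. The reading frame begins with a 6xHis tag followed by Schistosoma japonicum glutathione S-transferase. Next comes the 267 bp human insert, cloned between SfiI and NotI sites, which yields a His-GST–SH3 domain fusion suited to affinity purification on nickel or glutathione resin. The automated annotation labels the insert as a fragment of RIMBP3C rather than RIMBP3B. This probably reflects high similarity between these paralogues, but the discrepancy with the catalogue name should be noted.

The plasmid belongs to a collection of human SH3 domain constructs made for a family-wide analysis of SH3 domain binding specificities, in which purified domains are the working reagent.
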