Addgene plasmid #91299: pHH0103_RIMBP3B-1/1
Purpose: Protein expression and purification of human SH3 domain construct RIMBP3B-1/1
Depositing lab: Sachdev Sidhu. Depositing organization: University of Toronto. Publication: Comprehensive Analysis of the Human SH3 Domain Family Reveals a Wide Variety of Non-canonical Specificities. Teyra J, Huang H, Jain S, Guan X, Dong A, Liu Y, Tempel W, Min J, Tong Y, Kim PM, Bader GD, Sidhu SS. Structure. 2017 Oct 3;25(10):1598-1610.e3. doi: 10.1016/j.str.2017.07.017. Epub 2017 Sep 7. PubMed 28890361.
Backbone
  Vector backbone: pHH0103
  Vector type: Bacterial Expression
Growth in bacteria
  Bacterial resistance: Ampicillin, 100 μg/mL
  Growth temperature: 37°C
  Growth strain: DH5alpha
  Copy number: Low Copy
Gene/Insert
  Gene/Insert name: RIMBP3B-1/1
  Species: H. sapiens (human)
  Insert size (bp): 267
  Cloning method: Restriction Enzyme; 5′ cloning site Sfi1 (unknown if destroyed); 3′ cloning site Not1 (unknown if destroyed)
Terms and licenses: Academic/Nonprofit Terms; Industry Terms: Not Available to Industry
How to cite: pHH0103_RIMBP3B-1/1 was a gift from Sachdev Sidhu (Addgene plasmid # 91299 ; http://n2t.net/addgene:91299 ; RRID:Addgene_91299)
