>Addgene plasmid #91299 | pHH0103_RIMBP3B-1/1 | depositor partial sequence | sequence record 175787 | insert sequence
GGCCCAGCCGGCCGGTGGCTCCGCAGCCCCGGCAGCTCCGAAACTGAAAATCTTTATGGCACAATACAAC
TACAATCCGTTTGAAGGTCCGAATGATCACCCGGAAGGTGAACTGCCGCTGACCGCCGGTGACTATATTT
ACATCTTTGGCGATATGGACGAAGATGGCTTCTATGAAGGTGAACTGGATGACGGCCGTCGCGGTCTGGT
GCCGAGCAACTTTGTTGAACAGATTCCGGATTCTTACATCCCGGGTTGCGCGGCCGC
